>Addgene plasmid #239028 | pAAV-hSyn-mCherry-Satb2 sesRNA-2a-msFlag-2a-tTA-WPRE | addgene full sequence | sequence record 472759 | Addgene NGS Result
ATCCTTTTTGATAATCTCATGACCAAAATCCCTTAACGTGAGTTTTCGTTCCACTGAGCGTCAGACCCCG
TAGAAAAGATCAAAGGATCTTCTTGAGATCCTTTTTTTCTGCGCGTAATCTGCTGCTTGCAAACAAAAAA
ACCACCGCTACCAGCGGTGGTTTGTTTGCCGGATCAAGAGCTACCAACTCTTTTTCCGAAGGTAACTGGC
TTCAGCAGAGCGCAGATACCAAATACTGTTCTTCTAGTGTAGCCGTAGTTAGGCCACCACTTCAAGAACT
CTGTAGCACCGCCTACATACCTCGCTCTGCTAATCCTGTTACCAGTGGCTGCTGCCAGTGGCGATAAGTC
GTGTCTTACCGGGTTGGACTCAAGACGATAGTTACCGGATAAGGCGCAGCGGTCGGGCTGAACGGGGGGT
TCGTGCACACAGCCCAGCTTGGAGCGAACGACCTACACCGAACTGAGATACCTACAGCGTGAGCTATGAG
AAAGCGCCACGCTTCCCGAAGGGAGAAAGGCGGACAGGTATCCGGTAAGCGGCAGGGTCGGAACAGGAGA
GCGCACGAGGGAGCTTCCAGGGGGAAACGCCTGGTATCTTTATAGTCCTGTCGGGTTTCGCCACCTCTGA
CTTGAGCGTCGATTTTTGTGATGCTCGTCAGGGGGGCGGAGCCTATGGAAAAACGCCAGCAACGCGGCCT
TTTTACGGTTCCTGGCCTTTTGCTGGCCTTTTGCTCACATGTCCTGCAGGCAGCTGCGCGCTCGCTCGCT
CACTGAGGCCGCCCGGGCGTCGGGCGACCTTTGGTCGCCCGGCCTCAGTGAGCGAGCGAGCGCGCAGAGA
GGGAGTGGCCAACTCCATCACTAGGGGTTCCTGCGGCCGCACGCGTGTGTCTAGACTGCAGAGGGCCCTG
CGTATGAGTGCAAGTGGGTTTTAGGACCAGGATGAGGCGGGGTGGGGGTGCCTACCTGACGACCGACCCC
GACCCACTGGACAAGCACCCAACCCCCATTCCCCAAATTGCGCATCCCCTATCAGAGAGGGGGAGGGGAA
ACAGGATGCGGCGAGGCGCGTGCGCACTGCCAGCTTCAGCACCGCGGACAGTGCCTTCGCCCCCGCCTGG
CGGCGCGCGCCACCGCCGCCTCAGCACTGAAGGCGCGCTGACGTCACTCGCCGGTCCCCCGCAAACTCCC
CTTCCCGGCCACCTTGGTCGCGTCCGCGCCGCCGCCGGCCCAGCCGGACCGCACCACGCGAGGCGCGAGA
TAGGGGGGCACGGGCGCGACCATCTGCGCTGCGGCGCCGGCGACTCAGCGCTGCCTCAGTCTGCGGTGGG
CAGCGGAGGAGTCGTGTCGTGCCTGAGAGCGCAGTCGAGAAGGTACCGGATCCGCCACCATGGTGAGCAA
GGGCGAGGAGGATAACATGGCCATCATCAAGGAGTTCATGCGCTTCAAGGTGCACATGGAGGGCTCCGTG
AACGGCCACGAGTTCGAGATCGAGGGCGAGGGCGAGGGCCGCCCCTACGAGGGCACCCAGACCGCCAAGC
TGAAGGTGACCAAGGGTGGCCCCCTGCCCTTCGCCTGGGACATCCTGTCCCCTCAGTTCATGTACGGCTC
CAAGGCCTACGTGAAGCACCCCGCCGACATCCCCGACTACTTGAAGCTGTCCTTCCCCGAGGGCTTCAAG
TGGGAGCGCGTGATGAACTTCGAGGACGGCGGCGTGGTGACCGTGACCCAGGACTCCTCCCTGCAGGACG
GCGAGTTCATCTACAAGGTGAAGCTGCGCGGCACCAACTTCCCCTCCGACGGCCCCGTAATGCAGAAGAA
GACCATGGGCTGGGAGGCCTCCTCCGAGCGGATGTACCCCGAGGACGGCGCCCTGAAGGGCGAGATCAAG
CAGAGGCTGAAGCTGAAGGACGGCGGCCACTACGACGCTGAGGTCAAGACCACCTACAAGGCCAAGAAGC
CCGTGCAGCTGCCCGGCGCCTACAACGTCAACATCAAGTTGGACATCACCTCCCACAACGAGGACTACAC
CATCGTGGAACAGTACGAACGCGCCGAGGGCCGCCACTCCACCGGCGGCATGGACGAGCTGTACAAGGAA
TTCTTATCTCTGGTCGGTTTCGGCCGGTGCAGCCTTGCTCTTGTCGGCATTCTCTTCCTCGGCCTCCACC
TTGTACATCTCCTCCGAGCCTTCCTCACTGTCATTCTCCTCGGACTCGGTCAGCAGCTCCTCGTCCTTAT
ACTCTGCCACGTCCACGGCGGAGCCCAGGTGCTCCTTCAGCTTGCCATGGTGCTTCACGTGGTACCTCTG
GTTCTGGAAGAACTTGATGATGGTGTGTTTGGGGAGATCCAGCTGGGCGGAGAGTGTGTGGATGGCTTCC
TGGTCGGGATAGAGGCCTACATCATGGATGAAGCTTTGAAGGATGCCCAGGGCTTCCAAAGAGATCTTTG
TGCGAGACCGAGGCTTTTTGGCACAGCTGTCTTCTGTTAGAGGAGGCGGTAGGGGTGCTTCTTCTCTGGG
AGGGGAGCTCTCCTTAGTTGGCTGGGACTGCTGTCGATGAAGGACCTGCACGGGCTCAGGTGGGAGCTGG
ACCACAGGCTGCATGCGTTCACTGTGGTGAGGTCGAGATTCTTCCTCATAGATCACATCCCGCTCAGGTT
GGGGAAGATTCAGGAAACGGCGGATGGTGCAGAGATTCTCCCAAAGGGTGCGGTTTTCTGGGCTGGGGTT
CTCCTTCCAACGAAGCAGTTCGCAAAGCCAGCCCTGACTTTTGTTTGCAGCCACTTTGGCAAACAGGGCT
TGAGACACCTTGGCGCGCCAGCTACTAACTTCAGCCTGCTGAAGCAGGCTGGAGACGTGGAGGAGAACCC
TGGACCTGGAGACTACAAGGACGACGACGATAAAGGAGATTACAAAGATGACGATGATAAGGGCCAGGAT
TATAAGGACGACGATGACAAGGGCGGCGTGTCGAAAGGCGAGGAGCTGTTCACAGGCGTGGTCCCCATCC
TGGTTGAGCTGGACGGTGACGTTAACGGCCACAAATTTAGCGTACGTGGTGAGGGCGAGGGTGACGCTAC
CAACGGAAAGCTGACCCTGAAATTCATCTGCACAACTGGCAAGCTGCCGGTGCCCTGGCCCACGCTGGTA
ACCACTCTGGGCGGAGGCGTTCAATGTTTCAGTCGTTACCCGGATCACGTGAAGCAGCATGACTTCTTCA
AGTCGGCCGTGCCCGAAGGCTACGTGCAGGAGCGCACCATCAGTTTTAAGGATGACGGCACCTACAAGAC
TCGCGCCGAGGTCAAGTTCGAAGGAGACACCCTGGTTAATCGTATCGAGCTCAAAGGCATCGATTTCAAG
GAGGACGGAAATATTCTGGGCCACAAGCTGGAGTACAATTTTAACAGCCACAATGTTTACATTACTGCCG
ACAAGCAGAAGAACGGCATCAAGGCTAATTTCAAGATTCGTCACAATGTGGAGGGAGGCGACTATAAGGA
TGACGATGACAAACAACAAGACTATAAGGACGATGATGACAAAGGCGGCCGCCAAGATTACAAGGACGAT
GACGATAAGCAGGGCCAAGATTACAAGGATGATGATGATAAGGGAGGCGACGGAAGCGTGCAGCTGGCAG
ATCATTACCAACAGAACACGCCCATTGGTGACGGTCCAGTCCTGCTGCCTGATAACCACTACTTGTCCAC
CCAGTCGGTGCTGTCGAAGGACCCGAACGAGAAGCGTGACCACGTGGTGCTGCTGGAGTTCGTGACCGCC
GCAGGAATCACCCTCGGCGTGGATGAGCTTTACAAGGGCGGAGATTATAAAGATGACGACGACAAGCAAG
GCGACTACAAAGATGATGATGACAAGGGTGACTACAAAGACGACGATGATAAAGGAGTTACTGGAGAAGG
AAGGGGCAGTCTTCTAACATGCGGTGACGTGGAGGAGAATCCCGGCCCTTTAATTAACTCTAGACTGGAC
AAGAGCAAAGTCATAAACTCTGCTCTGGAATTACTCAATGAAGTCGGTATCGAAGGCCTGACGACAAGGA
AACTCGCTCAAAAGCTGGGAGTTGAGCAGCCTACCCTGTACTGGCACGTGAAGAACAAGCGGGCCCTGCT
CGATGCCCTGGCAATCGAGATGCTGGACAGGCATCATACCCACTTCTGCCCCCTGGAAGGCGAGTCATGG
CAAGACTTTCTGCGGAACAACGCCAAGTCATTCCGCTGTGCTCTCCTCTCACATCGCGACGGGGCTAAAG
TGCATCTCGGCACCCGCCCAACAGAGAAACAGTACGAAACCCTGGAAAATCAGCTCGCGTTCCTGTGTCA
GCAAGGCTTCTCCCTGGAGAACGCACTGTACGCTCTGTCCGCCGTGGGCCACTTTACACTGGGCTGCGTA
TTGGAGGATCAGGAGCATCAAGTAGCAAAAGAGGAAAGAGAGACACCTACCACCGATTCTATGCCCCCAC
TTCTGAGACAAGCAATTGAGCTGTTCGACCATCAGGGAGCCGAACCTGCCTTCCTTTTCGGCCTGGAACT
AATCATATGTGGCCTGGAAAAACAGCTAAAGTGCGAAAGCGGCGGACCGGCCGACGCCCTTGACGATTTT
GACTTAGACATGCTCCCAGCCGATGCCCTTGACGACTTTGACCTTGATATGCTGCCTGCTGACGCTCTTG
ACGATTTTGACCTTGACATGCTCCCCGGGTAAGCTAGCAATTCCGCTCGAGATAATCAACCTCTGGATTA
CAAAATTTGTGAAAGATTGACTGGTATTCTTAACTATGTTGCTCCTTTTACGCTATGTGGATACGCTGCT
TTAATGCCTTTGTATCATGCTATTGCTTCCCGTATGGCTTTCATTTTCTCCTCCTTGTATAAATCCTGGT
TAGTTCTTGCCACGGCGGAACTCATCGCCGCCTGCCTTGCCCGCTGCTGGACAGGGGCTCGGCTGTTGGG
CACTGACAATTCCGTGGTGTTTATTTGTGAAATTTGTGATGCTATTGCTTTATTTGTAACCATCTAGCTT
TATTTGTGAAATTTGTGATGCTATTGCTTTATTTGTAACCATTATAAGCTGCAATAAACAAGTTAACAAC
AACAATTGCATTCATTTTATGTTTCAGGTTCAGGGGGAGATGTGGGAGGTTTTTTAAAGCGGCCGCAGGA
ACCCCTAGTGATGGAGTTGGCCACTCCCTCTCTGCGCGCTCGCTCGCTCACTGAGGCCGGGCGACCAAAG
GTCGCCCGACGCCCGGGCTTTGCCCGGGCGGCCTCAGTGAGCGAGCGAGCGCGCAGCTGCCTGCAGGGGC
GCCTGATGCGGTATTTTCTCCTTACGCATCTGTGCGGTATTTCACACCGCATA
[95 nt withheld, positions 5374-5468]
T
[46 nt withheld, positions 5470-5515]
C
[141 nt withheld, positions 5517-5657]
CCTTTGACGTTGGAGTCCACGTTCTTT
[37 nt withheld, positions 5685-5721]
ACTCTATCTCGGGCTATTCTTTTGATTTATAAGGGATTTTGCCGATTTCGGTCTATTGGTTAAAAAATGA
GCTGATTTAACAAAAATTTAACGCGAATTTTAACAAAATATTAACGTTTACAATTTTATGGTGCACTCTC
AGTACAATCTGCTCTGATGCCGCATAGTTAAGCCAGCCCCGACACCCGCCAACACCCGCTGACGCGCCCT
GACGGGCTTGTCTGCTCCCGGCATCCGCTTACAGACAAGCTGTGACCGTCTCCGGGAGCTGCATGTGTCA
GAGGTTTTCACCGTCATCACCGAAACGCGCGAGACGAAAGGGCCTCGTGATACGCCTATTTTTATAGGTT
AATGTCATGATAATAATGGTTTCTTAGACGTCAGGTGGCACTTTTCGGGGAAATGTGCGCGGAACCCCTA
TTTGTTTATTTTTCTAAATACATTCAAATATGTATCCGCTCATGAGACAATAACCCTGATAAATGCTTCA
ATAATATTGAAAAAGGAAGAGTATGAGTATTCAACATTTCCGTGTCGCCCTTATTCCCTTTTTTGCGGCA
TTTTGCCTTCCTGTTTTTGCTCACCCAGAAACGCTGGTGAAAGTAAAAGATGCTGAAGATCAGTTGGGTG
CACGAGTGGGTTACATCGAACTGGATCTCAACAGCGGTAAGATCCTTGAGAGTTTTCGCCCCGAAGAACG
TTTTCCAATGATGAGCACTTTTAAAGTTCTGCTATGTGGCGCGGTATTATCCCGTATTGACGCCGGGCAA
GAGCAACTCGGTCGCCGCATACACTATTCTCAGAATGACTTGGTTGAGTACTCACCAGTCACAGAAAAGC
ATCTTACGGATGGCATGACAGTAAGAGAATTATGCAGTGCTGCCATAACCATGAGTGATAACACTGCGGC
CAACTTACTTCTGACAACGATCGGAGGACCGAAGGAGCTAACCGCTTTTTTGCACAACATGGGGGATCAT
GTAACTCGCCTTGATCGTTGGGAACCGGAGCTGAATGAAGCCATACCAAACGACGAGCGTGACACCACGA
TGCCTGTAGCAATGGCAACAACGTTGCGCAAACTATTAACTGGCGAACTACTTACTCTAGCTTCCCGGCA
ACAATTAATAGACTGGATGGAGGCGGATAAAGTTGCAGGACCACTTCTGCGCTCGGCCCTTCCGGCTGGC
TGGTTTATTGCTGATAAATCTGGAGCCGGTGAGCGTGGGTCTCGCGGTATCATTGCAGCACTGGGGCCAG
ATGGTAAGCCCTCCCGTATCGTAGTTATCTACACGACGGGGAGTCAGGCAACTATGGATGAACGAAATAG
ACAGATCGCTGAGATAGGTGCCTCACTGATTAAGCATTGGTAACTGTCAGACCAAGTTTACTCATATATA
CTTTAGATTGATTTAAAACTTCATTTTTAATTTAAAAGGATCTAGGTGAAG
Features (pLannotate 1.2.2; 23 found; start..end, strand, type, name):
     93..681     +  rep_origin     ori: high-copy-number ColE1/pMB1/pBR322/pUC origin of replication
    754..781     +  repeat_region  AAV2 ITR (fragment): inverted terminal repeat of adeno-associated virus serotype 2 inverted
    810..837     +  repeat_region  AAV2 ITR (fragment): inverted terminal repeat of adeno-associated virus serotype 2 inverted
    917..1364    +  promoter       hSyn promoter: human synapsin I promoter; confers neuron-specific expression (Kügler et al., 2003)
   1390..2097    +  CDS            mCherry: mCherry is a basic (constitutively fluorescent) red fluorescent protein published in 2004, derived from Discosoma sp.. It is reported to be a very rapidly-maturing monomer with low acid sensitivity.
   2107..2817    -  CDS            Satb2 (fragment): SATB2_MOUSE - Also known as Kiaa1034. Experimental evidence at protein level: Swiss-Prot protein existence level 1. Binds to DNA, at nuclear matrix- or scaffold-associated regions. Thought to recognize the sugar-phosphate structure of double- stranded DNA. Transcription factor controlling nuclear gene expression, by binding to matrix attachment regions (MARs) of DNA and inducing a local chromatin-loop remodeling. Acts as a docking site for several chromatin remodeling enzymes and also by recruiting corepressors (HDACs) or coactivators (HATs) directly to promoters and enhancers. Required for th
   2881..2897    +  CDS            5xFLAG (fragment): five tandem FLAG® epitope tags
   2938..2961    +  CDS            FLAG: FLAG® epitope tag, followed by an enterokinase cleavage site
   2971..3816    +  CDS            Superfolder GFP: Superfolder GFP is a basic (constitutively fluorescent) green fluorescent protein published in 2005, derived from Aequorea victoria. It is reported to be a very rapidly-maturing weak dimer.
   3853..3869    +  CDS            3xFLAG (fragment): three tandem FLAG® epitope tags
   3979..4673    +  CDS            rtTA3 (fragment): reverse tetracycline transactivator 3 activates expression from Tet-responsive promoters in the presence of doxycycline
   4603..4713    +  CDS            VP48: 3 tandem repeats of the minimal activation domain of herpes simplex virus VP16 (Cheng et al., 2013)
   4744..4901    +  misc_feature   WPRE (fragment): woodchuck hepatitis virus posttranscriptional regulatory element
   4907..4991    +  misc_feature   WPRE (fragment): woodchuck hepatitis virus posttranscriptional regulatory element
   4990..5033    -  polyA_signal   SV40 poly(A) signal (fragment): SV40 polyadenylation signal
   5037..5104    -  polyA_signal   SV40 poly(A) signal (fragment): SV40 polyadenylation signal
   5177..5317    +  repeat_region  AAV2 ITR: inverted terminal repeat of adeno-associated virus serotype 2 inverted
   5322..5373    -  misc_feature   bom (fragment): basis of mobility region from pBR322
   5392..5847    +  rep_origin     f1 ori (sequence partly withheld): f1 bacteriophage origin of replication; arrow indicates direction of (+) strand synthesis
   5848..5897    -  misc_feature   bom (fragment): basis of mobility region from pBR322
   5999..6034    -  CDS            rop (fragment): Rop protein, which maintains plasmids at low copy number; rop
   6129..6233    +  promoter       AmpR promoter: bla
   6234..7094    +  CDS            AmpR: β-lactamase; bla; confers resistance to ampicillin, carbenicillin, and related antibiotics
