[The description below was written by a language model from this plasmid's Addgene catalogue record and pLannotate feature annotations shown in this document.]
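Description:
pAAV-hSyn-mCherry-Satb2 sesRNA-2a-msFlag-2a-tTA-WPRE is a 7,172 bp AAV transfer plasmid for mammalian, neuron-directed expression of an RNA-sensing cassette. It is propagated in bacteria through a high-copy ColE1/pUC-type origin with ampicillin selection (AmpR under its own bla promoter), and it also carries an f1 phage origin. The expression cassette sits between AAV2 inverted terminal repeats, which allow the intervening DNA to be packaged into recombinant AAV. The annotation detects one ITR in full and the other only as short fragments. Use of a recombination-deficient growth strain is consistent with the usual instability of ITR repeats.

Transcription is driven by the human synapsin I promoter, which confers neuron-specific expression. The transcript begins with an mCherry coding sequence, which marks cells that received the construct. This is followed by a sensor RNA (sesRNA) of roughly 700 nt that the feature table identifies as a mouse Satb2 fragment in antisense orientation, so it is complementary to Satb2 mRNA. Downstream, separated by 2A peptide sequences according to the name, lies the effector RNA (efRNA) region. It encodes msFlag, annotated as a superfolder GFP scaffold flanked by multiple FLAG epitopes, and the tetracycline transactivator tTA2, which the annotation software matched to the related rtTA3 and a VP16-derived activation domain. A WPRE and SV40 polyadenylation signal, both detected as fragments, complete the cassette.

In sensor designs of this type, effector translation is expected to depend on the sesRNA pairing with its target transcript, although the record does not describe the mechanism. The intended use is therefore detection and manipulation of Satb2-expressing neurons. The FLAG-tagged reporter gives a readout, and tTA can activate separate Tet-responsive constructs.
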