Addgene plasmid #239028: pAAV-hSyn-mCherry-Satb2 sesRNA-2a-msFlag-2a-tTA-WPRE
Purpose: Expression of mCherry, sesRNA in mammalian cells, with msFlag and tTA2 as efRNA.
Depositing lab: Josh Huang. Depositing organization: Duke University. Publication: Programmable RNA sensing for cell monitoring and manipulation. Qian Y, Li J, Zhao S, Matthews EA, Adoff M, Zhong W, An X, Yeo M, Park C, Yang X, Wang BS, Southwell DG, Huang ZJ. Nature. 2022 Oct;610(7933):713-721. doi: 10.1038/s41586-022-05280-1. Epub 2022 Oct 5. PubMed 36198803.
Backbone
  Vector backbone: pAAV
  Total vector size (bp): 7172
  Vector type: Mammalian Expression, AAV
Growth in bacteria
  Bacterial resistance: Ampicillin, 100 μg/mL
  Growth temperature: 30°C
  Growth strain: NEB Stable
  Copy number: High Copy
Gene/Insert
  Gene/Insert name: sesRNA for mouse Satb2
  gRNA/shRNA sequence: TTATCTCTGGTCGGTTTCGGCCGGTGCAGCCTTGCTCTTGTCGGCATTCTCTTCCTCGGCCTCCACCTTGTACATCTCCTCCGAGCCTTCCTCACTGTCATTCTCCTCGGACTCGGTCAGCAGCTCCTCGTCCTTATACTCTGCCACGTCCACGGCGGAGCCCAGGTGCTCCTTCAGCTTGCCATGGTGCTTCACGTGGTACCTCTGGTTCTGGAAGAACTTGATGATGGTGTGTTTGGGGAGATCCAGCTGGGCGGAGAGTGTGTGGATGGCTTCCTGGTCGGGATAGAGGCCTACATCATGGATGAAGCTTTGAAGGATGCCCAGGGCTTCCAAAGAGATCTTTGTGCGAGACCGAGGCTTTTTGGCACAGCTGTCTTCTGTTAGAGGAGGCGGTAGGGGTGCTTCTTCTCTGGGAGGGGAGCTCTCCTTAGTTGGCTGGGACTGCTGTCGATGAAGGACCTGCACGGGCTCAGGTGGGAGCTGGACCACAGGCTGCATGCGTTCACTGTGGTGAGGTCGAGATTCTTCCTCATAGATCACATCCCGCTCAGGTTGGGGAAGATTCAGGAAACGGCGGATGGTGCAGAGATTCTCCCAAAGGGTGCGGTTTTCTGGGCTGGGGTTCTCCTTCCAACGAAGCAGTTCGCAAAGCCAGCCCTGACTTTTGTTTGCAGCCACTTTGGCAAACAGGGCTTGAGACACCTT
  Species: M. musculus (mouse)
  Entrez Gene: Satb2 (a.k.a. BAP002, mKIAA1034)
  Promoter: hSyn
  Cloning method: Gibson Cloning
  Sequencing primers: 5′ caacgtcaacatcaagttgg
Terms and licenses: Academic/Nonprofit Terms; Industry Terms: Not Available to Industry
How to cite: pAAV-hSyn-mCherry-Satb2 sesRNA-2a-msFlag-2a-tTA-WPRE was a gift from Josh Huang (Addgene plasmid # 239028 ; http://n2t.net/addgene:239028 ; RRID:Addgene_239028)
